Addgene plasmid #159308: FRP1999
Purpose: (Empty Backbone) Yeast tagging vector to create gene fusion with yeast codon optimized mCardinal under KanMX selection
Depositing lab: Joerg Stelling. Depositing organization: ETH Zurich (Swiss Federal Institute of Technology).
Backbone
  Vector backbone: pFA6
  Vector type: Yeast Expression
  Selectable markers: KanMX
Growth in bacteria
  Bacterial resistance: Ampicillin, 100 μg/mL
  Growth temperature: 37°C
  Growth strain: DH5alpha
  Copy number: Unknown
Gene/Insert
  Gene/Insert name: mCardinal
  Species: Synthetic
  Cloning method: Restriction Enzyme; 5′ cloning site PacI (not destroyed); 3′ cloning site AscI (not destroyed)
  Sequencing primers: 5′ SP6
Terms and licenses: Academic/Nonprofit Terms; Industry Terms: Not Available to Industry
How to cite: FRP1999 was a gift from Joerg Stelling (Addgene plasmid # 159308 ; http://n2t.net/addgene:159308 ; RRID:Addgene_159308)
