[The description below was written by a language model from this plasmid's Addgene catalogue record and pLannotate feature annotations shown in this document.]
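Description:
FRP1999 is a yeast C-terminal tagging vector built on the pFA6 backbone, serving as a template plasmid rather than an autonomously replicating yeast expression vector: the feature table shows no yeast origin or centromere, so its cassette is meant to act after integration into the yeast genome. In E. coli it is propagated through a high-copy ColE1/pUC-type origin and selected with ampicillin via the bla gene and its native promoter. Short remnants of lacI, rop and the pBR322 bom region are backbone vestiges with no evident function, and SP6 and T7 phage promoters flank the cassette, mainly useful as sequencing primer sites.

The payload is a yeast codon-optimized coding sequence for mCardinal, a monomeric far-red fluorescent protein derived from Entacmaea quadricolor, cloned between PacI and AscI sites that remain intact, so the tag can be exchanged for another. The mCardinal sequence has no yeast promoter of its own and is followed by the S. cerevisiae ADH1 terminator. Expression therefore depends on in-frame fusion to the end of a chromosomal gene, which keeps the fusion under the target gene's native promoter. Immediately downstream lies the KanMX marker, consisting of the aminoglycoside phosphotransferase gene driven by the Ashbya gossypii TEF promoter and terminator, which confers G418 resistance in yeast. In pFA6-type designs, the tag-terminator-marker module is generally amplified by PCR with primers carrying homology to the target locus and integrated by homologous recombination. The record lists it as an empty backbone for creating mCardinal gene fusions under KanMX selection, suited to far-red imaging of protein localization or abundance.
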