Features (pLannotate 1.2.2; 13 found; start..end, strand, type, name):
      1..19      +  promoter       SP6 promoter: promoter for bacteriophage SP6 RNA polymerase
     89..820     +  CDS            mCardinal (sequence withheld): mCardinal is a basic (constitutively fluorescent) far red fluorescent protein published in 2014, derived from Entacmaea quadricolor. It is reported to be a rapidly-maturing monomer with moderate acid sensitivity.
    844..1031    +  terminator     ADH1 terminator: S. cerevisiae ADH1; transcription terminator for the S. cerevisiae alcohol dehydrogenase 1 (ADH1) gene
   1106..1449    +  promoter       TEF promoter: Ashbya gossypii TEF promoter
   1450..2259    +  CDS            KanR: aminoglycoside phosphotransferase; aph(3')-Ia; confers resistance to kanamycin
   2265..2462    +  terminator     TEF terminator: Ashbya gossypii TEF terminator
   2567..2585    -  promoter       T7 promoter: promoter for bacteriophage T7 RNA polymerase
   2607..2660    -  CDS            lacI (fragment): lac repressor; lacI; The lac repressor binds to the lac operator to inhibit transcription in E. coli. This inhibition can be relieved by adding lactose or isopropyl-β-D-thiogalactopyranoside (IPTG).
   2843..3431    -  rep_origin     ori: high-copy-number ColE1/pMB1/pBR322/pUC origin of replication
   3602..4462    -  CDS            AmpR: β-lactamase; bla; confers resistance to ampicillin, carbenicillin, and related antibiotics
   4463..4567    -  promoter       AmpR promoter: bla
   4662..4697    +  CDS            rop (fragment): Rop protein, which maintains plasmids at low copy number; rop
   4799..4850    +  misc_feature   bom (fragment): basis of mobility region from pBR322
>Addgene plasmid #159308 | FRP1999 | addgene full sequence | sequence record 311207 | Addgene NGS Result
ATTTAGGTGACACTATAGAACGCGGCCGCCAGCTGAAGCTTCGTACGCTGCAGGTCGACGGATCGGTGAC
GGTGCTGGTTTAATTAAC
[732 nt withheld, positions 89-820]
TAAGGCGCGCCACTTCTAAATAAGCGAATTTCTTATGATTTATGATTTTTATTATTAAATAAGTTATAAA
AAAAATAAGTGTATACAAATTTTAAAGTGACTCTTAGGTTTTAAAACGAAAATTCTTATTCTTGAGTAAC
TCTTTCCTGTAGGTCAGGTTGCTTTCTCAGGTATAGTATGAGGTCGCTCTTATTGACCACACCTCTACCG
GCAGATCCGCTAGGGATAACAGGGTAATATAGATCTGTTTAGCTTGCCTCGTCCCCGCCGGGTCACCCGG
CCAGCGACATGGAGGCCCAGAATACCCTCCTTGACAGTCTTGACGTGCGCAGCTCAGGGGCATGATGTGA
CTGTCGCCCGTACATTTAGCCCATACATCCCCATGTATAATCATTTGCATCCATACATTTTGATGGCCGC
ACGGCGCGAAGCAAAAATTACGGCTCCTCGCTGCAGACCTGCGAGCAGGGAAACGCTCCCCTCACAGACG
CGTTGAATTGTCCCCACGCCGCGCCCCTGTAGAGAAATATAAAAGGTTAGGATTTGCCACTGAGGTTCTT
CTTTCATATACTTCCTTTTAAAATCTTGCTAGGATACAGTTCTCACATCACATCCGAACATAAACAACCA
TGGGTAAGGAAAAGACTCACGTTTCGAGGCCGCGATTAAATTCCAACATGGATGCTGATTTATATGGGTA
TAAATGGGCTCGCGATAATGTCGGGCAATCAGGTGCGACAATCTATCGATTGTATGGGAAGCACGATGCG
CCAGAGTTGTTTCTGAAACATGGCAAAGGTAGCGTTGCCAATGATGTTACAGATGAGATGGTCAGACTAA
ACTGGCTGACGGAATTTATGCCTCTTCCGACCATCAAGCATTTTATCCGTACTCCTGATGATGCATGGTT
ACTCACCACTGCGATCCCCGGCAAAACAGCATTCCAGGTATTAGAAGAATATCCTGATTCAGGTGAAAAT
ATTGTTGATGCGCTGGCAGTGTTCCTGCGCCGGTTGCATTCGATTCCTGTTTGTAATTGTCCTTTTAACA
GCGATCGCGTATTTCGTCTCGCTCAGGCGCAATCACGAATGAATAACGGTTTGGTTGATGCGAGTGATTT
TGATGACGAGCGTAATGGCTGGCCTGTTGAACAAGTCTGGAAAGAAATGCATAAGCTTTTGCCATTCTCA
CCGGATTCAGTCGTCACTCATGGTGATTTCTCACTTGATAACCTTATTTTTGACGAGGGGAAATTAATAG
GTTGTATTGATGTTGGACGAGTCGGAATCGCAGACCGATACCAGGATCTTGCCATCCTATGGAACTGCCT
CGGTGAGTTTTCTCCTTCATTACAGAAACGGCTTTTTCAAAAATATGGTATTGATAATCCTGATATGAAT
AAATTGCAGTTTCATTTGATGCTCGATGAGTTTTTCTAATCAGTACTGACAATAAAAAGATTCTTGTTTT
CAAGAACTTGTCATTTGTATAGTTTTTTTATATTGTAGTTGTTCTATTTTAATCAAATGTTAGCGTGATT
TATATTTTTTTTCGCCTCGACATCATCTGCCCAGATGCGAAGTTAAGTGCGCAGAAAGTAATATCATGCG
TCAATCGTATGTGAATGCTGGTCGCTATACTGCTGTCGATTCGATACTAACGCCGCCATCCAGTTTAAAC
GAGCTCGAATTCATCGATGATATCAGATCCACTAGTGGCCTATGCGGCCGCGGATCTGCCGGTCTCCCTA
TAGTGAGTCGTATTAATTTCGATAAGCCAGGTTAACCTGCATTAATGAATCGGCCAACGCGCGGGGAGAG
GCGGTTTGCGTATTGGGCGCTCTTCCGCTTCCTCGCTCACTGACTCGCTGCGCTCGGTCGTTCGGCTGCG
GCGAGCGGTATCAGCTCACTCAAAGGCGGTAATACGGTTATCCACAGAATCAGGGGATAACGCAGGAAAG
AACATGTGAGCAAAAGGCCAGCAAAAGGCCAGGAACCGTAAAAAGGCCGCGTTGCTGGCGTTTTTCCATA
GGCTCCGCCCCCCTGACGAGCATCACAAAAATCGACGCTCAAGTCAGAGGTGGCGAAACCCGACAGGACT
ATAAAGATACCAGGCGTTTCCCCCTGGAAGCTCCCTCGTGCGCTCTCCTGTTCCGACCCTGCCGCTTACC
GGATACCTGTCCGCCTTTCTCCCTTCGGGAAGCGTGGCGCTTTCTCATAGCTCACGCTGTAGGTATCTCA
GTTCGGTGTAGGTCGTTCGCTCCAAGCTGGGCTGTGTGCACGAACCCCCCGTTCAGCCCGACCGCTGCGC
CTTATCCGGTAACTATCGTCTTGAGTCCAACCCGGTAAGACACGACTTATCGCCACTGGCAGCAGCCACT
GGTAACAGGATTAGCAGAGCGAGGTATGTAGGCGGTGCTACAGAGTTCTTGAAGTGGTGGCCTAACTACG
GCTACACTAGAAGAACAGTATTTGGTATCTGCGCTCTGCTGAAGCCAGTTACCTTCGGAAAAAGAGTTGG
TAGCTCTTGATCCGGCAAACAAACCACCGCTGGTAGCGGTGGTTTTTTTGTTTGCAAGCAGCAGATTACG
CGCAGAAAAAAAGGATCTCAAGAAGATCCTTTGATCTTTTCTACGGGGTCTGACGCTCAGTGGAACGAAA
ACTCACGTTAAGGGATTTTGGTCATGAGATTATCAAAAAGGATCTTCACCTAGATCCTTTTAAATTAAAA
ATGAAGTTTTAAATCAATCTAAAGTATATATGAGTAAACTTGGTCTGACAGTTACCAATGCTTAATCAGT
GAGGCACCTATCTCAGCGATCTGTCTATTTCGTTCATCCATAGTTGCCTGACTCCCCGTCGTGTAGATAA
CTACGATACGGGAGGGCTTACCATCTGGCCCCAGTGCTGCAATGATACCGCGAGACCCACGCTCACCGGC
TCCAGATTTATCAGCAATAAACCAGCCAGCCGGAAGGGCCGAGCGCAGAAGTGGTCCTGCAACTTTATCC
GCCTCCATCCAGTCTATTAATTGTTGCCGGGAAGCTAGAGTAAGTAGTTCGCCAGTTAATAGTTTGCGCA
ACGTTGTTGCCATTGCTACAGGCATCGTGGTGTCACGCTCGTCGTTTGGTATGGCTTCATTCAGCTCCGG
TTCCCAACGATCAAGGCGAGTTACATGATCCCCCATGTTGTGCAAAAAAGCGGTTAGCTCCTTCGGTCCT
CCGATCGTTGTCAGAAGTAAGTTGGCCGCAGTGTTATCACTCATGGTTATGGCAGCACTGCATAATTCTC
TTACTGTCATGCCATCCGTAAGATGCTTTTCTGTGACTGGTGAGTACTCAACCAAGTCATTCTGAGAATA
GTGTATGCGGCGACCGAGTTGCTCTTGCCCGGCGTCAATACGGGATAATACCGCGCCACATAGCAGAACT
TTAAAAGTGCTCATCATTGGAAAACGTTCTTCGGGGCGAAAACTCTCAAGGATCTTACCGCTGTTGAGAT
CCAGTTCGATGTAACCCACTCGTGCACCCAACTGATCTTCAGCATCTTTTACTTTCACCAGCGTTTCTGG
GTGAGCAAAAACAGGAAGGCAAAATGCCGCAAAAAAGGGAATAAGGGCGACACGGAAATGTTGAATACTC
ATACTCTTCCTTTTTCAATATTATTGAAGCATTTATCAGGGTTATTGTCTCATGAGCGGATACATATTTG
AATGTATTTAGAAAAATAAACAAATAGGGGTTCCGCGCACATTTCCCCGAAAAGTGCCACCTGACGTCTA
AGAAACCATTATTATCATGACATTAACCTATAAAAATAGGCGTATCACGAGGCCCTTTCGTCTCGCGCGT
TTCGGTGATGACGGTGAAAACCTCTGACACATGCAGCTCCCGGAGACGGTCACAGCTTGTCTGTAAGCGG
ATGCCGGGAGCAGACAAGCCCGTCAGGGCGCGTCAGCGGGTGTTGGCGGGTGTCGGGGCTGGCTTAACTA
TGCGGCATCAGAGCAGATTGTACTGAGAGTGCACCATATGGACATATTGTCGTTAGAACGCGGCTACAAT
TAATACATAACCTTATGTATCATACACATACG
