>Addgene plasmid #159308 | FRP1999 | depositor partial sequence | sequence record 307782 | Result from SP6 sequencing primer
CGACGGATCGGTGACGGTGCTGGTTTAATTAAC
[732 nt withheld, positions 34-765]
TAAGGCGCGCCACTTCTAAATAAGCGAATTTCTTATGATTTATGATTTTTATTATTAAATAAGTTATAAA
AAAAATAAGTGTATACAAATTTTAAAGTGACTCTTAGGTTTTAAAACGAAAATTCTTATTCTTGAGTAAC
TCTTTCCTGTAGGTCAGGTTGCTTTCTCAGGTATAGTATGAGGTCGCTCTTATTGACCACACCTCTACCG
GCAGATCCGCTAGGGATAACAGGGTAATATAGATCTGTTTAGCTTGCCTCGTCCCCGCCGGGTCACCCGG
CCAGCGACATGGAGGCCCAGAATACCCTCCTTGAMAGTCTTGACSTGCSCAGCTCAGGGGCATGATGTGA
CTGTCGCCCGTACATTTAGCCCAWACATCCCCATGGAWAATCATTTGCATCCA
